>Addgene plasmid #134233 | pZS039 | addgene full sequence | sequence record 271845 | Addgene NGS Result
CTGATACCGCTCGCCGCAGCCGAACGACCGAGCGCAGCGAGTCAGTGAGCGAGGAAGCGGAAGAGCGCCT
GATGCGGTATTTTCTCCTTACGCATCTGTGCGGTATTTCACACCGCATAAATTCCGACACCATCGAATGG
CGCAAAACCTTTCGCGGTATGGCATGATAGCGCCCGGAAGAGAGTCAATTCAGGGTGGTGAATGTGAAAC
CAGTAACGTTATACGATGTCGCAGAGTATGCCGGTGTCTCTTATCAGACCGTTTCCCGCGTGGTGAACCA
GGCCAGCCACGTTTCTGCGAAAACGCGGGAAAAAGTGGAAGCGGCGATGGCGGAGCTGAATTACATTCCC
AACCGCGTGGCACAACAACTGGCGGGCAAACAGTCGTTGCTGATTGGCGTTGCCACCTCCAGTCTGGCCC
TGCACGCGCCGTCGCAAATTGTCGCGGCGATTAAATCTCGCGCCGATCAACTGGGTGCCAGCGTGGTGGT
GTCGATGGTAGAACGAAGCGGCGTCGAAGCCTGTAAAGCGGCGGTGCACAATCTTCTCGCGCAACGCGTC
AGTGGGCTGATCATTAACTATCCGCTGGATGACCAGGATGCCATTGCTGTGGAAGCTGCCTGCACTAATG
TTCCGGCGTTATTTCTTGATGTCTCTGACCAGACACCCATCAACAGTATTATTTTCTCCCATGAAGACGG
TACGCGACTGGGCGTGGAGCATCTGGTCGCATTGGGTCACCAGCAAATCGCGCTGTTAGCGGGCCCATTA
AGTTCTGTCTCGGCGCGTCTGCGTCTGGCTGGCTGGCATAAATATCTCACTCGCAATCAAATTCAGCCGA
TAGCGGAACGGGAAGGCGACTGGAGTGCCATGTCCGGTTTTCAACAAACCATGCAAATGCTGAATGAGGG
CATCGTTCCCACTGCGATGCTGGTTGCCAACGATCAGATGGCGCTGGGCGCAATGCGCGCCATTACCGAG
TCCGGGCTGCGCGTTGGTGCGGATATCTCGGTAGTGGGATACGACGATACCGAAGACAGCTCATGTTATA
TCCCGCCGTTAACCACCATCAAACAGGATTTTCGCCTGCTGGGGCAAACCAGCGTGGACCGCTTGCTGCA
ACTCTCTCAGGGCCAGGCGGTGAAGGGCAATCAGCTGTTGCCCGTCTCACTGGTGAAAAGAAAAACCACG
CTAGCGCCCAATACGCAAACCGCCTCTCCCCGCGCGTTGGCCGATTCATTAATGCAGCTGGCACGACAGG
TTTCCCGACTGGAAAGCGGGCAGTGAGCGCAACGCAATTAATGTAAGTTAGCTCACTCATTAGGCACCCC
AGGCTTTACACTTTATGCTTCCGGCTCGTATGTTGTGTGGAATTGTGAGCGGATAACAATTTCACACAGG
AAACAGCTATGACCATGATTACGGATTCACTGGCCGTCGTTTTACAACGTCGTGACTGGGAAAACCCTGG
CGTTACCCAACTTAATCGCCTTGCAGCACATCCCCCTTTCGCCAGCTGGCGTAATAGCGAAGAGGCCCGC
ACCGATCGCCCTTCCCAACAGTTGCGCAGCCTGAATGGCGAATGGCGCTTTGCCTGGTTTCCGGCACCAG
AAGCGGTGCCGGAAAGCTGGCTGGAGTGCGATCTTCCTGAGGCCGATACTGTCGTCGTCCCCTCAAACTG
GCAGATGCACGGTTACGATGCGCCCATCTACACCAACGTGACCTATCCCATTACGGTCAATCCGCCGTTT
GTTCCCACGGAGAATCCGACGGGTTGTTACTCGCTCACATTTAATGTTGATGAAAGCTGGCTACAGGAAG
GCCAGACGCGAATTATTTTTGATGGCGTTGGAATTAGCTTATCGACTGCACGGTGCACCAATGCTTCTGG
CGTCAGGCAGCCATCGGAAGCTGTGGTATGGCTGTGCAGGTCGTAAATCACTGCATAATTCGTGTCGCTC
AAGGCGCACTCCCGTTCTGGATAATGTTTTTTGCGCCGACATCATAACGGTTCTGGCAAATATTCTGAAA
TGAGCTGTTGACAATTAATCATCGGCTCGTATAATGTGTGGAATTGTGAGCGGATAACAATTTCACACAG
GAAACAGTATTCATGTCCCCTATACTAGGTTATTGGAAAATTAAGGGCCTTGTGCAACCCACTCGACTTC
TTTTGGAATATCTTGAAGAAAAATATGAAGAGCATTTGTATGAGCGCGATGAAGGTGATAAATGGCGAAA
CAAAAAGTTTGAATTGGGTTTGGAGTTTCCCAATCTTCCTTATTATATTGATGGTGATGTTAAATTAACA
CAGTCTATGGCCATCATACGTTATATAGCTGACAAGCACAACATGTTGGGTGGTTGTCCAAAAGAGCGTG
CAGAGATTTCAATGCTTGAAGGAGCGGTTTTGGATATTAGATACGGTGTTTCGAGAATTGCATATAGTAA
AGACTTTGAAACTCTCAAAGTTGATTTTCTTAGCAAGCTACCTGAAATGCTGAAAATGTTCGAAGATCGT
TTATGTCATAAAACATATTTAAATGGTGATCATGTAACCCATCCTGACTTCATGTTGTATGACGCTCTTG
ATGTTGTTTTATACATGGACCCAATGTGCCTGGATGCGTTCCCAAAATTAGTTTGTTTTAAAAAACGTAT
TGAAGCTATCCCACAAATTGATAAGTACTTGAAATCCAGCAAGTATATAGCATGGCCTTTGCAGGGCTGG
CAAGCCACGTTTGGTGGTGGCGACCATCCTCCAAAATCGGATCTGGAAGTTCTGTTCCAGGGGCCCCTGG
GATCCATGGCTCGGACAAACCAGTACCCGAGACAGCCGGCTGGAGGGAAGCGAAGAAAGGGTGCAACTCC
GAAGAGAAGGGAACCGATCGAGCAGCAGAATCGACCGCCGCGTCCACCGTCCCCGCGACCCGTGGTGTCA
CCCGCGAGCTTACCGTCAAGCGGTCCGCTCAGTCGGAAATCACCGGGTGGCAGAAATCCACCTCGAGCTT
AAGAATTCCCGGGTCGACTCGAGCGGCCGCATCGTGACTGACTGACGATCTGCCTCGCGCGTTTCGGTGA
TGACGGTGAAAACCTCTGACACATGCAGCTCCCGGAGACGGTCACAGCTTGTCTGTAAGCGGATGCCGGG
AGCAGACAAGCCCGTCAGGGCGCGTCAGCGGGTGTTGGCGGGTGTCGGGGCGCAGCCATGACCCAGTCAC
GTAGCGATAGCGGAGTGTATAATTCTTGAAGACGAAAGGGCCTCGTGATACGCCTATTTTTATAGGTTAA
TGTCATGATAATAATGGTTTCTTAGACGTCAGGTGGCACTTTTCGGGGAAATGTGCGCGGAACCCCTATT
TGTTTATTTTTCTAAATACATTCAAATATGTATCCGCTCATGAGACAATAACCCTGATAAATGCTTCAAT
AATATTGAAAAAGGAAGAGTATGAGTATTCAACATTTCCGTGTCGCCCTTATTCCCTTTTTTGCGGCATT
TTGCCTTCCTGTTTTTGCTCACCCAGAAACGCTGGTGAAAGTAAAAGATGCTGAAGATCAGTTGGGTGCA
CGAGTGGGTTACATCGAACTGGATCTCAACAGCGGTAAGATCCTTGAGAGTTTTCGCCCCGAAGAACGTT
TTCCAATGATGAGCACTTTTAAAGTTCTGCTATGTGGCGCGGTATTATCCCGTGTTGACGCCGGGCAAGA
GCAACTCGGTCGCCGCATACACTATTCTCAGAATGACTTGGTTGAGTACTCACCAGTCACAGAAAAGCAT
CTTACGGATGGCATGACAGTAAGAGAATTATGCAGTGCTGCCATAACCATGAGTGATAACACTGCGGCCA
ACTTACTTCTGACAACGATCGGAGGACCGAAGGAGCTAACCGCTTTTTTGCACAACATGGGGGATCATGT
AACTCGCCTTGATCGTTGGGAACCGGAGCTGAATGAAGCCATACCAAACGACGAGCGTGACACCACGATG
CCTGCAGCAATGGCAACAACGTTGCGCAAACTATTAACTGGCGAACTACTTACTCTAGCTTCCCGGCAAC
AATTAATAGACTGGATGGAGGCGGATAAAGTTGCAGGACCACTTCTGCGCTCGGCCCTTCCGGCTGGCTG
GTTTATTGCTGATAAATCTGGAGCCGGTGAGCGTGGGTCTCGCGGTATCATTGCAGCACTGGGGCCAGAT
GGTAAGCCCTCCCGTATCGTAGTTATCTACACGACGGGGAGTCAGGCAACTATGGATGAACGAAATAGAC
AGATCGCTGAGATAGGTGCCTCACTGATTAAGCATTGGTAACTGTCAGACCAAGTTTACTCATATATACT
TTAGATTGATTTAAAACTTCATTTTTAATTTAAAAGGATCTAGGTGAAGATCCTTTTTGATAATCTCATG
ACCAAAATCCCTTAACGTGAGTTTTCGTTCCACTGAGCGTCAGACCCCGTAGAAAAGATCAAAGGATCTT
CTTGAGATCCTTTTTTTCTGCGCGTAATCTGCTGCTTGCAAACAAAAAAACCACCGCTACCAGCGGTGGT
TTGTTTGCCGGATCAAGAGCTACCAACTCTTTTTCCGAAGGTAACTGGCTTCAGCAGAGCGCAGATACCA
AATACTGTCCTTCTAGTGTAGCCGTAGTTAGGCCACCACTTCAAGAACTCTGTAGCACCGCCTACATACC
TCGCTCTGCTAATCCTGTTACCAGTGGCTGCTGCCAGTGGCGATAAGTCGTGTCTTACCGGGTTGGACTC
AAGACGATAGTTACCGGATAAGGCGCAGCGGTCGGGCTGAACGGGGGGTTCGTGCACACAGCCCAGCTTG
GAGCGAACGACCTACACCGAACTGAGATACCTACAGCGTGAGCTATGAGAAAGCGCCACGCTTCCCGAAG
GGAGAAAGGCGGACAGGTATCCGGTAAGCGGCAGGGTCGGAACAGGAGAGCGCACGAGGGAGCTTCCAGG
GGGAAACGCCTGGTATCTTTATAGTCCTGTCGGGTTTCGCCACCTCTGACTTGAGCGTCGATTTTTGTGA
TGCTCGTCAGGGGGGCGGAGCCTATGGAAAAACGCCAGCAACGCGGCCTTTTTACGGTTCCTGGCCTTTT
GCTGGCCTTTTGCTCACATGTTCTTTCCTGCGTTATCCCCTGATTCTGTGGATAACCGTATTACCGCCTT
TGAGTGAG
Features (pLannotate 1.2.2; 17 found; start..end, strand, type, name):
      1..63      +  rep_origin     RSF ori (fragment): Plasmids containing the RSF 1030 origin of replication can be propagated in E. coli cells that contain additional plasmids with compatible origins.
     68..119     -  misc_feature   bom (fragment): basis of mobility region from pBR322
    126..203     +  promoter       lacI promoter: lacI
    204..1286    +  CDS            lacI: lac repressor; lacI; The lac repressor binds to the lac operator to inhibit transcription in E. coli. This inhibition can be relieved by adding lactose or isopropyl-β-D-thiogalactopyranoside (IPTG).
   1299..1320    +  protein_bind   CAP binding site: CAP binding activates transcription in the presence of cAMP. E. coli catabolite activator protein
   1335..1365    +  promoter       lac promoter: promoter for the E. coli lac operon
   1373..1389    +  protein_bind   lac operator: The lac repressor binds to the lac operator to inhibit transcription in E. coli. This inhibition can be relieved by adding lactose or isopropyl-β-D-thiogalactopyranoside (IPTG). lac repressor encoded by lacI
   1409..1582    +  CDS            lacZα: LacZα fragment of β-galactosidase; lacZ fragment
   1846..1962    -  CDS            yciV (fragment): RNAAM_ECOLI - Also known as trpH From Escherichia coli (strain K12).
   2038..2066    +  promoter       tac promoter: strong E. coli promoter; hybrid between the trp and lac UV5 promoters
   2074..2090    +  protein_bind   lac operator: The lac repressor binds to the lac operator to inhibit transcription in E. coli. This inhibition can be relieved by adding lactose or isopropyl-β-D-thiogalactopyranoside (IPTG). lac repressor encoded by lacI
   2113..2766    +  CDS            GST26_SCHJA: Experimental evidence at protein level: Swiss-Prot protein existence level 1. GST isoenzymes appear to play a central role in the parasite detoxification system. Other functions are also suspected including a role in increasing the solubility of haematin in the parasite gut. From Schistosoma japonicum (Blood fluke).
   3060..3099    +  CDS            rop (fragment): Rop protein, which maintains plasmids at low copy number; rop
   3201..3241    +  misc_feature   bom (fragment): basis of mobility region from pBR322
   3346..3450    +  promoter       AmpR promoter: bla
   3451..4311    +  CDS            AmpR: β-lactamase; bla; confers resistance to ampicillin, carbenicillin, and related antibiotics
   4482..5070    +  rep_origin     ori: high-copy-number ColE1/pMB1/pBR322/pUC origin of replication
