[The description below was written by a language model from this plasmid's Addgene catalogue record and pLannotate feature annotations shown in this document.]
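Description:
pZS039 is a bacterial expression plasmid built on the pGEX-6P-1 backbone that encodes the N-terminal portion of CENP-A, the centromere-specific histone H3 variant, from the starfish Patiria miniata. The insert covers nucleotides 1–204 of the coding sequence (amino acids 1–68) and was cloned between the BamHI and EcoRI sites so that it is fused downstream of glutathione S-transferase. The feature table shows the expected pGEX architecture. A tac promoter with an adjacent lac operator drives the Schistosoma japonicum GST open reading frame. A lacI gene with its own promoter supplies repressor, keeping expression off until IPTG is added. The CENP-A fragment itself is not annotated, but the unannotated stretch directly after GST is where it would lie. Propagation in E. coli relies on a ColE1/pMB1-type origin, recorded as high copy, with ampicillin selection through the β-lactamase gene. The short RSF ori, bom, rop, lacZα and yciV hits appear to be backbone remnants rather than functional modules.

The catalogue purpose reads "for in vitro transcription of Miniata CENP-A", which does not fit the rest of the record. No phage RNA polymerase promoter such as T7, T3 or SP6 is annotated, the insert is only a fragment of the protein, and the vector type is listed as bacterial expression. The design is that of a plasmid for inducible production of a GST-tagged CENP-A N-terminal polypeptide that can be purified on glutathione resin. Such fragments are commonly used as antigens or in binding assays, although the record does not state either application. The associated study concerns maintenance of CENP-A nucleosomes at centromeres in quiescent cells.
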