Addgene plasmid #134233: pZS039
Purpose: For in vitro transcription of Miniata CENP-A
Depositing lab: Iain Cheeseman. Depositing organization: Whitehead Institute for Biomedical Research. Publication: Quiescent Cells Actively Replenish CENP-A Nucleosomes to Maintain Centromere Identity and Proliferative Potential. Swartz SZ, McKay LS, Su KC, Bury L, Padeganeh A, Maddox PS, Knouse KA, Cheeseman IM. Dev Cell. 2019 Oct 7;51(1):35-48.e7. doi: 10.1016/j.devcel.2019.07.016. Epub 2019 Aug 15. PubMed 31422918.
Backbone
  Vector backbone: pGEX-6p-1
  Vector type: Bacterial Expression
Growth in bacteria
  Bacterial resistance: Ampicillin, 100 μg/mL
  Growth temperature: 37°C
  Growth strain: DH5alpha
  Copy number: High Copy
Gene/Insert
  Gene/Insert name: Miniata CENP-A n-terminus (nt 1-204, aa 1-68)
  Species: Patiria miniata (Starfish)
  Tag / fusion protein: GST (N terminal on insert)
  Cloning method: Restriction Enzyme; 5′ cloning site BamHI (unknown if destroyed); 3′ cloning site EcoRI (unknown if destroyed)
Terms and licenses: Academic/Nonprofit Terms; Industry Terms: Not Available to Industry
How to cite: pZS039 was a gift from Iain Cheeseman (Addgene plasmid # 134233 ; http://n2t.net/addgene:134233 ; RRID:Addgene_134233)
